Addgene plasmid #159536: pEJS1089: mini-AAV.sgRNA.Nme2Cas9
Purpose: Delivery of Nme2Cas9 and its sgRNA in a single AAV vector with overall packaging size of 4.4 Kb
Depositing lab: Erik Sontheimer. Depositing organization: University of Massachusetts, Worcester. Publication: Self-inactivating, all-in-one AAV vectors for precision Cas9 genome editing via homology-directed repair in vivo. Ibraheim R, Tai PWL, Mir A, Javeed N, Wang J, Rodriguez TC, Namkung S, Nelson S, Khokhar ES, Mintzer E, Maitland S, Chen Z, Cao Y, Tsagkaraki E, Wolfe SA, Wang D, Pai AA, Xue W, Gao G, Sontheimer EJ. Nat Commun. 2021 Nov 1;12(1):6267. doi: 10.1038/s41467-021-26518-y. PubMed 34725353.
Backbone
  Vector backbone: Nme2Cas9_AAV (Plasmid #119924)
  Total vector size (bp): 6898
  Vector type: Mammalian Expression, Mouse Targeting, AAV, CRISPR
Growth in bacteria
  Bacterial resistance: Ampicillin, 100 μg/mL
  Growth temperature: 37°C
  Growth strain: NEB Stable
  Copy number: High Copy
Gene/Insert
  Gene/Insert name: Nme2Cas9 with single guide RNA cassette (alt names: Neisseria meningitidis De11444 Cas9 nuclease; Nme2Cas9c)
  Insert size (bp): 4124
  Promoter: U1a
  Tag / fusion protein: NLS (N terminal on insert); NLS (C terminal on insert)
  Cloning method: Gibson Cloning
  Sequencing primers: 5′ gatctccaccatagcccatc; 3′ tgcacaagtatgacctgatcg
Terms and licenses: Academic/Nonprofit Terms; Industry Terms: Not Available to Industry
Depositor comments: Please visit https://www.biorxiv.org/content/10.1101/2020.10.09.333997v1 for BioRxiv preprint
How to cite: pEJS1089: mini-AAV.sgRNA.Nme2Cas9 was a gift from Erik Sontheimer (Addgene plasmid # 159536 ; http://n2t.net/addgene:159536 ; RRID:Addgene_159536)
