[The description below was written by a language model from this plasmid's Addgene catalogue record and pLannotate feature annotations shown in this document.]
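Description:
pEJS1089: mini-AAV.sgRNA.Nme2Cas9 is an all-in-one AAV transfer plasmid of about 6.9 kb, derived from the Nme2Cas9_AAV backbone, that carries both the compact Neisseria meningitidis Cas9 orthologue Nme2Cas9 and its single guide RNA between AAV2 inverted terminal repeats. It is catalogued as a mammalian expression, mouse targeting, AAV and CRISPR vector. In bacteria it is maintained at high copy from a ColE1/pUC-type origin and selected with ampicillin through the β-lactamase gene. An f1 phage origin also sits in the backbone.

The payload is arranged as two divergent cassettes. On the reverse strand, a human U6 RNA polymerase III promoter drives the sgRNA, whose scaffold is annotated as a fragment of the N. meningitidis tracrRNA; the record does not say which guide or target, if any, is installed. On the forward strand, the catalogue lists the U1a promoter as driving Nme2Cas9, although this promoter is not itself picked up in the automated annotation, which marks only a short EF-1α intron fragment upstream of the coding region. The Cas9 open reading frame is flanked by N- and C-terminal nuclear localisation signals and terminated by a short synthetic polyadenylation signal. The right ITR is annotated in full, whereas the left one appears only as two short fragments, which may reflect the difficulty of sequencing or annotating these repeats.

The compact regulatory elements bring the packaged genome down to roughly 4.4 kb, leaving spare capacity within the AAV packaging limit. The stated purpose is delivery of Nme2Cas9 and its guide in a single AAV vector, in the context of work on in vivo genome editing.
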