Features (pLannotate 1.2.2; 14 found; start..end, strand, type, name):
     12..39      +  repeat_region  AAV2 ITR (fragment): inverted terminal repeat of adeno-associated virus serotype 2 inverted
     68..95      +  repeat_region  AAV2 ITR (fragment): inverted terminal repeat of adeno-associated virus serotype 2 inverted
    158..238     -  misc_RNA       Nm tracrRNA (fragment): trans-activating CRISPR RNA for the Neisseria meningitidis CRISPR/Cas9 system (Hou et al., 2013)
    285..525     -  promoter       U6 promoter: RNA polymerase III promoter for human U6 snRNA
    811..846     +  intron         EF-1α intron A (fragment): truncated intron upstream of the start codon of human EF-1α
    900..4145    +  CDS            cas9: CAS9_NEIMA - Experimental evidence at protein level: Swiss-Prot protein existence level 1. CRISPR (clustered regularly interspaced short palindromic repeat) is an adaptive immune system that provides protection against mobile genetic elements (viruses, transposable elements and conjugative plasmids). CRISPR clusters contain spacers, sequences complementary to antecedent mobile elements, and target invading nucleic acids. CRISPR clusters are transcribed and processed into CRISPR RNA (crRNA). In type II CRISPR systems correct processing of pre-crRNA requires a trans- encoded small RNA (tracrRNA)
   4203..4250    +  polyA_signal   poly(A) signal: synthetic polyadenylation signal
   4263..4403    +  repeat_region  AAV2 ITR: inverted terminal repeat of adeno-associated virus serotype 2 inverted
   4408..4459    -  misc_feature   bom (fragment): basis of mobility region from pBR322
   4478..4933    +  rep_origin     f1 ori (sequence partly withheld): f1 bacteriophage origin of replication; arrow indicates direction of (+) strand synthesis
   4934..4983    -  misc_feature   bom (fragment): basis of mobility region from pBR322
   5102..5206    +  promoter       AmpR promoter: bla
   5207..6067    +  CDS            AmpR: β-lactamase; bla; confers resistance to ampicillin, carbenicillin, and related antibiotics
   6238..6826    +  rep_origin     ori: high-copy-number ColE1/pMB1/pBR322/pUC origin of replication
>Addgene plasmid #159536 | pEJS1089: mini-AAV.sgRNA.Nme2Cas9 | addgene full sequence | sequence record 311970 | Addgene NGS Result
CCTGCAGGCAGCTGCGCGCTCGCTCGCTCACTGAGGCCGCCCGGGCGTCGGGCGACCTTTGGTCGCCCGG
CCTCAGTGAGCGAGCGAGCGCGCAGAGAGGGAGTGGCCAACTCCATCACTAGGGGTTCCTGCGGCCTCTA
GAGTTTAAACAAAAAAATAAACGATGCCCCTTAAAGCAGAAGCTTTAAGGGGCAGAGCGTTGCGGCACAT
CTTTTCAGACGGCCTTATTGTAGCAACGTTTCGGGAGCTACAACTGAAGAGCTGGAATGCTCTTCCGGTG
TTTCGTCCTTTCCACAAGATATATAAAGCCAAGAAATCGAAATACTTTCAAGTTACGGTAAGCATATGAT
AGTCCATTTTAAAACATAATTTTAAAACTGCAAACTACCCAAGAAATTATTACTTTCTACGTCACGTATT
TTGTACTAATATCTTTGTGTTTACAGTCAAATTAATTCTAATTATCTCTCTAACAGCCTTGTATCGTATA
TGCAAATATGAAGGAATCATGGGAAATAGGCCCTCTTCCTGCCCGACCTTGACGTCGACTCTAGAATGGA
GGCGGTACTATGTAGATGAGAATTCAGGAGCAAACTGGGAAAAGCAACTGCTTCCAAATATTTGTGATTT
TTACAGTGTAGTTTTGGAAAAACTCTTAGCCTACCAATTCTTCTAAGTGTTTTAAAATGTGGGAGCCAGT
ACACATGAAGTTATAGAGTGTTTTAATGAGGCTTAAATATTTACCGTAACTATGAAATGCTACGCATATC
ATGCTGTTCAGGCTCCGTGGCCACGCAACTCATACTTAAGCAGACAGTGGTTCAAAGTTTTTTTCTTCCA
TTTCAGGTGTCGTGAACACCGCCACCATGGTGCCTAAGAAGAAGAGAAAGGTGGAAGATATGGCCGCCTT
CAAGCCTAACCCAATCAATTACATCCTGGGACTGGACATCGGAATCGCATCCGTGGGATGGGCTATGGTG
GAGATCGACGAGGAGGAGAATCCTATCCGGCTGATCGATCTGGGCGTGAGAGTGTTTGAGAGGGCCGAGG
TGCCAAAGACCGGCGATTCTCTGGCTATGGCCCGGAGACTGGCACGGAGCGTGAGGCGCCTGACACGGAG
AAGGGCACACAGGCTGCTGAGGGCACGCCGGCTGCTGAAGAGAGAGGGCGTGCTGCAGGCAGCAGACTTC
GATGAGAATGGCCTGATCAAGAGCCTGCCAAACACCCCCTGGCAGCTGAGAGCAGCCGCCCTGGACAGGA
AGCTGACACCACTGGAGTGGTCTGCCGTGCTGCTGCACCTGATCAAGCACCGCGGCTACCTGAGCCAGCG
GAAGAACGAGGGAGAGACAGCAGACAAGGAGCTGGGCGCCCTGCTGAAGGGAGTGGCCAACAATGCCCAC
GCCCTGCAGACCGGCGATTTCAGGACACCTGCCGAGCTGGCCCTGAATAAGTTTGAGAAGGAGTCCGGCC
ACATCAGAAACCAGAGGGGCGACTATAGCCACACCTTCTCCCGCAAGGATCTGCAGGCCGAGCTGATCCT
GCTGTTCGAGAAGCAGAAGGAGTTTGGCAATCCACACGTGAGCGGAGGCCTGAAGGAGGGAATCGAGACC
CTGCTGATGACACAGAGGCCTGCCCTGTCCGGCGACGCAGTGCAGAAGATGCTGGGACACTGCACCTTCG
AGCCTGCAGAGCCAAAGGCCGCCAAGAACACCTACACAGCCGAGCGGTTTATCTGGCTGACAAAGCTGAA
CAATCTGAGAATCCTGGAGCAGGGATCCGAGAGGCCACTGACCGACACAGAGAGGGCCACCCTGATGGAT
GAGCCTTACCGGAAGTCTAAGCTGACATATGCCCAGGCCAGAAAGCTGCTGGGCCTGGAGGACACCGCCT
TCTTTAAGGGCCTGAGATACGGCAAGGATAATGCCGAGGCCTCCACACTGATGGAGATGAAGGCCTATCA
CGCCATCTCTCGCGCCCTGGAGAAGGAGGGCCTGAAGGACAAGAAGTCCCCCCTGAACCTGAGCTCCGAG
CTGCAGGATGAGATCGGCACCGCCTTCTCTCTGTTTAAGACCGACGAGGATATCACAGGCCGCCTGAAGG
ACAGGGTGCAGCCTGAGATCCTGGAGGCCCTGCTGAAGCACATCTCTTTCGATAAGTTTGTGCAGATCAG
CCTGAAGGCCCTGAGAAGGATCGTGCCACTGATGGAGCAGGGCAAGCGGTACGACGAGGCCTGCGCCGAG
ATCTACGGCGATCACTATGGCAAGAAGAACACAGAGGAGAAGATCTATCTGCCCCCTATCCCTGCCGACG
AGATCAGAAATCCTGTGGTGCTGAGGGCCCTGTCCCAGGCAAGAAAAGTGATCAACGGAGTGGTGCGCCG
GTACGGATCTCCAGCCCGGATCCACATCGAGACCGCCAGAGAAGTGGGCAAGAGCTTCAAGGACCGGAAG
GAGATCGAGAAGAGACAGGAGGAGAATCGCAAGGATCGGGAGAAGGCCGCCGCCAAGTTTAGGGAGTACT
TCCCTAACTTTGTGGGCGAGCCAAAGTCTAAGGACATCCTGAAGCTGCGCCTGTACGAGCAGCAGCACGG
CAAGTGTCTGTATAGCGGCAAGGAGATCAATCTGGTGCGGCTGAACGAGAAGGGCTATGTGGAGATCGAT
CACGCCCTGCCTTTCTCCAGAACCTGGGACGATTCTTTTAACAATAAGGTGCTGGTGCTGGGCAGCGAGA
ACCAGAATAAGGGCAATCAGACACCATACGAGTATTTCAATGGCAAGGACAACTCCAGGGAGTGGCAGGA
GTTCAAGGCCCGCGTGGAGACCTCTAGATTTCCCAGGAGCAAGAAGCAGCGGATCCTGCTGCAGAAGTTC
GACGAGGATGGCTTTAAGGAGTGCAACCTGAATGACACCAGATACGTGAACCGGTTCCTGTGCCAGTTTG
TGGCCGATCACATCCTGCTGACCGGCAAGGGCAAGAGAAGGGTGTTCGCCTCTAATGGCCAGATCACAAA
CCTGCTGAGGGGATTTTGGGGACTGAGGAAGGTGCGGGCAGAGAATGACAGACACCACGCACTGGATGCA
GTGGTGGTGGCATGCAGCACCGTGGCAATGCAGCAGAAGATCACAAGATTCGTGAGGTATAAGGAGATGA
ACGCCTTTGACGGCAAGACCATCGATAAGGAGACAGGCAAGGTGCTGCACCAGAAGACCCACTTCCCCCA
GCCTTGGGAGTTCTTTGCCCAGGAAGTGATGATCCGGGTGTTCGGCAAGCCAGACGGCAAGCCTGAGTTT
GAGGAGGCCGATACCCCAGAGAAGCTGAGGACACTGCTGGCAGAGAAGCTGTCTAGCAGGCCAGAGGCAG
TGCACGAGTACGTGACCCCACTGTTCGTGTCCAGGGCACCCAATCGGAAGATGTCTGGCGCCCACAAGGA
CACACTGAGAAGCGCCAAGAGGTTTGTGAAGCACAACGAGAAGATCTCCGTGAAGAGAGTGTGGCTGACC
GAGATCAAGCTGGCCGATCTGGAGAACATGGTGAATTACAAGAACGGCAGGGAGATCGAGCTGTATGAGG
CCCTGAAGGCAAGGCTGGAGGCCTACGGAGGAAATGCCAAGCAGGCCTTCGACCCAAAGGATAACCCCTT
TTATAAGAAGGGAGGACAGCTGGTGAAGGCCGTGCGGGTGGAGAAGACCCAGGAGAGCGGCGTGCTGCTG
AATAAGAAGAACGCCTACACAATCGCCGACAATGGCGATATGGTGAGAGTGGACGTGTTCTGTAAGGTGG
ATAAGAAGGGCAAGAATCAGTACTTTATCGTGCCTATCTATGCCTGGCAGGTGGCCGAGAACATCCTGCC
AGACATCGATTGCAAGGGCTACAGAATTGACGATAGCTATACATTCTGTTTTTCCCTGCACAAGTATGAC
CTGATCGCCTTCCAGAAGGATGAGAAGTCCAAGGTGGAGTTTGCCTACTATATCAATTGCGACTCCTCTA
ACGGCAGGTTCTACCTGGCCTGGCACGATAAGGGCAGCAAGGAGCAGCAGTTTCGCATCTCCACCCAGAA
TCTGGTGCTGATCCAGAAGTATCAGGTGAACGAGCTGGGCAAGGAGATCAGGCCATGTCGGCTGAAGAAG
CGCCCACCCGTGCGGGAGGATAAGCGGCCCGCAGCAACCAAGAAGGCAGGACAGGCCAAGAAGAAGAAGT
AAAATAAAAGATCTTTATTTTCATTAGATCTGTGTGTTGGTTTTTTGTGTAAGCGCGGCCGCAGGAACCC
CTAGTGATGGAGTTGGCCACTCCCTCTCTGCGCGCTCGCTCGCTCACTGAGGCCGGGCGACCAAAGGTCG
CCCGACGCCCGGGCTTTGCCCGGGCGGCCTCAGTGAGCGAGCGAGCGCGCAGCTGCCTGCAGGGGCGCCT
GATGCGGTATTTTCTCCTTACGCATCTGTGCGGTATTTCACACCGCATA
[95 nt withheld, positions 4460-4554]
T
[46 nt withheld, positions 4556-4601]
C
[141 nt withheld, positions 4603-4743]
CCTTTGACGTTGGAGTCCACGTTCTTT
[37 nt withheld, positions 4771-4807]
ACTCTATCTCGGGCTATTCTTTTGATTTATAAGGGATTTTGCCGATTTCGGTCTATTGGTTAAAAAATGA
GCTGATTTAACAAAAATTTAACGCGAATTTTAACAAAATATTAACGTTTACAATTTTATGGTGCACTCTC
AGTACAATCTGCTCTGATGCCGCATAGTTAAGCCAGCCCCGACACCCGCCAACACCCGCTGACGCGCCCT
GACGGGCTTGTCTGCTCCCGGCATCCGCTTACAGACAAGCTGTGCTCGAGTTAGACGTCAGGTGGCACTT
TTCGGGGAAATGTGCGCGGAACCCCTATTTGTTTATTTTTCTAAATACATTCAAATATGTATCCGCTCAT
GAGACAATAACCCTGATAAATGCTTCAATAATATTGAAAAAGGAAGAGTATGAGTATTCAACATTTCCGT
GTCGCCCTTATTCCCTTTTTTGCGGCATTTTGCCTTCCTGTTTTTGCTCACCCAGAAACGCTGGTGAAAG
TAAAAGATGCTGAAGATCAGTTGGGTGCACGAGTGGGTTACATCGAACTGGATCTCAACAGCGGTAAGAT
CCTTGAGAGTTTTCGCCCCGAAGAACGTTTTCCAATGATGAGCACTTTTAAAGTTCTGCTATGTGGCGCG
GTATTATCCCGTATTGACGCCGGGCAAGAGCAACTCGGTCGCCGCATACACTATTCTCAGAATGACTTGG
TTGAGTACTCACCAGTCACAGAAAAGCATCTTACGGATGGCATGACAGTAAGAGAATTATGCAGTGCTGC
CATAACCATGAGTGATAACACTGCGGCCAACTTACTTCTGACAACGATCGGAGGACCGAAGGAGCTAACC
GCTTTTTTGCACAACATGGGGGATCATGTAACTCGCCTTGATCGTTGGGAACCGGAGCTGAATGAAGCCA
TACCAAACGACGAGCGTGACACCACGATGCCTGTAGCAATGGCAACAACGTTGCGCAAACTATTAACTGG
CGAACTACTTACTCTAGCTTCCCGGCAACAATTAATAGACTGGATGGAGGCGGATAAAGTTGCAGGACCA
CTTCTGCGCTCGGCCCTTCCGGCTGGCTGGTTTATTGCTGATAAATCTGGAGCCGGTGAGCGTGGAAGCC
GCGGTATCATTGCAGCACTGGGGCCAGATGGTAAGCCCTCCCGTATCGTAGTTATCTACACGACGGGGAG
TCAGGCAACTATGGATGAACGAAATAGACAGATCGCTGAGATAGGTGCCTCACTGATTAAGCATTGGTAA
CTGTCAGACCAAGTTTACTCATATATACTTTAGATTGATTTAAAACTTCATTTTTAATTTAAAAGGATCT
AGGTGAAGATCCTTTTTGATAATCTCATGACCAAAATCCCTTAACGTGAGTTTTCGTTCCACTGAGCGTC
AGACCCCGTAGAAAAGATCAAAGGATCTTCTTGAGATCCTTTTTTTCTGCGCGTAATCTGCTGCTTGCAA
ACAAAAAAACCACCGCTACCAGCGGTGGTTTGTTTGCCGGATCAAGAGCTACCAACTCTTTTTCCGAAGG
TAACTGGCTTCAGCAGAGCGCAGATACCAAATACTGTTCTTCTAGTGTAGCCGTAGTTAGGCCACCACTT
CAAGAACTCTGTAGCACCGCCTACATACCTCGCTCTGCTAATCCTGTTACCAGTGGCTGCTGCCAGTGGC
GATAAGTCGTGTCTTACCGGGTTGGACTCAAGACGATAGTTACCGGATAAGGCGCAGCGGTCGGGCTGAA
CGGGGGGTTCGTGCACACAGCCCAGCTTGGAGCGAACGACCTACACCGAACTGAGATACCTACAGCGTGA
GCTATGAGAAAGCGCCACGCTTCCCGAAGGGAGAAAGGCGGACAGGTATCCGGTAAGCGGCAGGGTCGGA
ACAGGAGAGCGCACGAGGGAGCTTCCAGGGGGAAACGCCTGGTATCTTTATAGTCCTGTCGGGTTTCGCC
ACCTCTGACTTGAGCGTCGATTTTTGTGATGCTCGTCAGGGGGGCGGAGCCTATGGAAAAACGCCAGCAA
CGCGGCCTTTTTACGGTTCCTGGCCTTTTGCTGGCCTTTTGCTCACATGT
